>Addgene plasmid #147173 | pAc5.1B-lambdaN-HA-DmNot1-dsRNAres_P | depositor full sequence | sequence record 289620 | Full Sequence
CTTCAAGGAATTAATTCTATATTCTAAAAACACAAATGATACTTCTAAAAAAAATCATGAATGGCATCAA
CTCTGAATCAAATCTTTGCAGATGCACCTACTTCTCATTTCCACTGTCACATCATTTTTCCAGATCTCGC
TGCCTGTTATGTGGCCCACAAACCAAGACACGTTTTATGGCCATTAAAGCTGGCTGATCGTCGCCAAACA
CCAAATACATATCAATATGTACATTCGAGAAAGAAGCGATCAAAGAAGCGTCTTCGGGCGAGTAGGAGAA
TGCGGAGGAGAAGGAGAACGAGCTGATCTAGTATCTCTCCACAATCCAATGCCAACTGACCAACTGGCCA
TATTCGGAGCAATTTGAAGCCAATTTCCATCGCCTGGCGATCGCTCCATTCTTGGCTATATGTTTTTCAC
CGTTCCCGGGGCCATTTTCAAAGACTCGTCGGTAAGATAAGATTGTGTCACTCGCTGTCTCTCTTCATTT
GTCGAAGAATGCTGAGGAATTTCGCGATGACGTCGGCGAGTATTTTGAAGAATGAGAATAATTTGTATTT
ATACGAAAATCAGTTAGTGGAATTTTCTACAAAAACATGTTATCTATAGATAATTTTGTTGCAAAATATG
TTGACTATGACAAAGATTGTATGTATATACCTTTAATGTATTCTCATTTTCTTATGTATTTATAATGGCA
ATGATGATACTGATGATATTTTAAGATGATGCCAGACCACAGGCTGATTTCTGCGTCTTTTGCCGAACGC
AGTGCATGTGCGGTTGTTGTTTTTTGGAATAGTTTCAATTTTCGGACTGTCCGCTTTGATTTCAGTTTCT
TGGCTTATTCAAAAAGCAAAGTAAAGCCAAAAAAGCGAGATGGCAATACCAAATGCGGCAAAACGGTAGT
GGAAGGAAAGGGGTGCGGGGCAGCGGAAGGAAGGGTGGGGCGGGGCGTGGCGGGGTCTGTGGCTGGGCGC
GACGTCACCGACGTTGGAGCCACTCCTTTGACCATGTGTGCGTGTGTGTATTATTCGTGTCTCGCCACTC
GCCGGTTGTTTTTTTCTTTTTATCTCGCTCTCTCTAGCGCCATCTCGTACGCATGCTCAACGCACCGCAT
GTTGCCGTGTCCTTTATGCGTCATTTTGGCTCGAAATAGGCAATTATTTAAACAAAGATTAGTCAACGAA
AACGCTAAAATAAATAAGTCTACAATATGGTTACTTATTGCCATGTGTGTGCAGCCAACGATAGCAACAA
AAGCAACAACACAGTGGCTTTCCCTCTTTCACTTTTTGTTTGCAAGCGCGTGCGAGCAAGACGGCACGAC
CGGCAAACGCAATTACGCTGACAAAGAGCAGACGAAGTTTTGGCCGAAAAACATCAAGGCGCCTGATACG
AATGCATTTGCAATAACAATTGCGATATTTAATATTGTTTATGAAGCTGTTTGACTTCAAAACACACAAA
AAAAAAAATAAAACAAATTATTTGAAAGAGAATTAGGAATCGGACAGCTTATCGTTACGGGCTAACAGCA
CACCGAGACGAAATAGCTTACCTGACGTCACAGCCTCTGGAAGAACTGCCGCCAAGCAGAGAGAGAGAGA
AAAAGAGGGAGAGCAGCTTAGACCGCATGTGCTTGTGTGTGAGGCGTCTCTCTCTTCGTCTCCTGTTTGC
GCAAACGCATAGACTGCACTGAGAAAATCGATTACCTATTTTTTATGAATGAATATTTGCACTATTACTA
TTCAAAACTATTAAGATAGCAATCACATTCAATAGCCAAATACTATACCACCTGAGCGATGCAACGAAAT
GATCAATTTGAGCAAAAATGCTGCATATTTAGGACGGCATCATTATAGAAATGCTTCTTGCTGTGTACTT
TTCTCTCGTCTGGCAGCTGTTTCGCCGTTATTGTTAAAACCGGCTTAAGTTAGGTGTGTTTTCTACGACT
AGTGATGCCCCTACTAGAAGATGTGTGTTGCACAAATGTCCCTGAATAACCAATTTGAAGTGCAGATAGC
AGTAAACGTAAGCTAATATGAATATTATTTAACTGTAATGTTTTAATATCGCTGGACATTACTAATAAAC
CCACTATAAACACATGTACATATGTATGTTTTGGCATACAATGAGTAGTTGGGGAAAAAATGTGTAAAAG
CACCGTGACCATCACAGCATAAAGATAACCAGCTGAAGTATCGAATATGAGTAACCCCCAAATTGAATCA
CATGCCGCAACTGATAGGACCCATGGAAGTACACTCTTCATGGCGATATACAAGACACACACAAGCACGA
ACACCCAGTTGCGGAGGAAATTCTCCGTAAATGAAAACCCAATCGGCGAACAATTCATACCCATATATGG
TAAAAGTTTTGAACGCGACTTGAGAGCGGAGAGCATTGCGGCTGATAAGGTTTTAGCGCTAAGCGGGCTT
TATAAAACGGGCTGCGGGACCAGTTTTCATATCACTACCGTTTGAGTTCTTGTGCTGTGTGGATACTCCT
CCCGACACAAAGCCGCTCCATCAGCCAGCAGTCGTCTAATCCAGAGACCCCGGATCGGGGTACCAACATG
GACGCACAAACACGACGACGTGAGCGTCGCGCTGAGAAACAAGCTCAATGGAAAGCTGCAAACGGTGGAT
CTCCTCCACATATGGCTTACCCATACGATGTTCCAGATTACGCTCCTCCAAGCTTAATTAAGATGAACGT
AGAGAGCCAACTGAAGACACCGCCAACGCACATTCGAAATCTGGTCAAGCACGTGAACAAGCGAAATTTT
AATGAGAGCAGCGAGCAAATAAATCAGTTCGTTAAAGAGCACGGCCTGGAAGCGGATCGCAGCAGCCTGC
GCCACCTGTTCTCCGTGATCAACTTCAGCGATCTCGTGCCATCAGTTACGGTCCAGCTGCAGGCGAAGCT
CCTGGGCATCCAGTTGGAGCGTCAGCTTCACAGTTCATCGTTTGTGTCCAACATCTGCTACGCTTTTGAC
CAGTTCTTCGCCAGCAACCAGAAGTCCCTGAAGCCTGTTGCGGTAGCGGATCTCGTTGGCCAGGTCGCCC
GACTGACCGGCATCAACAAGGTTTGTGAGTGCGTCTTTGCCTTGGCCTTGACCCACTCCTCGTACACAGA
ACTCAAACATTCTGCCAGGAACAACCTAAAAGGTAGCCTCAGCGAACTTATAGACTCTTACTTGGGTAAT
AAAGGCACCGGCCCAGCCGACAGCGGTCTCCGGGAGATCTCCTTCGATCTACTGCAGTATTTGCTGTGCT
GCCTTAGCGAGTACGTACAACCGCAGGTGGAAGCACAGTTTTTGATCAAGCTTCGTGAGGAGTTTCCGCG
CCAGGCGGTACCGCTGGTTCTAGCGCCGTTCCTTTACGGCTCGACGACGGCGACGATTGCGGGAGCAGGT
GCCAGCGAAACGGATGCGGAGGCCGAAGCGACGACTAATAGCAACAGCTCCAGTTTCGAAGCAGATGCTT
TGAACGAGGTGGGAATCGAGGATATTTATGACCATTTAAGCGAGATAATATTCACCAACCAGGGCAAAAA
TAATATTATGGACACATCTTGGATTAATCTAATCCTTGAAATCGGTTATGAATTTACATCGAGCGTTGAA
GAGTGTAAGAATCATTTGTGTTCCCGCGAGCGAGAACGCGCTGAGCTCCAGTCCAAAGATGTCGCCAAGA
TCGTGGGTCTTATGTGCCGACGGCACTCCTCCCTGCTCGATTGTAATGTGAATCTACCGACGCCGGCGAA
CTTCTGGCCTGGTCAGGGACAGGGCGGTGGCAGCAACAGCAGTGGCTCTTCGCAGACACAAATCACTCCG
CAGCAACAGAACCCGGGCAGCAGTAACAACAACGATGGCAGCGATGGCAATTCGTCCAGTGATAAGAAGG
ACAAGAAGGAGACGACGGAGGCCACGCAAACTTGGAAGCCAGATGTCTTTGTGCAGGCGCTCAAGGAGGT
GGTGCCTCAGCTCAACTGGAAGGACGTGTGCATGGAACTTGATCATCCCGAGTTCGTGCTGAAGGATCGC
ATCGGTTTGGAGCTTTTGCTCACCATCCTTCGGCTGGCCACTGGCTCTAACATATTTCCACATCCAGAAT
GCATTTACCGTCACTGGGCAAACACGGAAGGTCAGCTGTCGCTTATCGCGACAATGCTGAAGAACCCGGA
TCTCTTTTCCTTCGCCGACTTTGTATTTAGCCAGCCAGCGTTGGATGTGCTTAAGACAGCTCCGGATGCG
GACAATAAGGAGATCTCGTCCTGGAAGTCGCTTCACCTGGTGGAGGTGCTGCTCTCCATTGCGGACAAGG
GATACTATACGCAGGTCCATGAGCTATTCAAGTTCCCAGCGCAGAACTGTCCCGATGTGCTATTTTTGGC
CTTATTGAACACAAGTCCGCCTATGACGCCACTGCGTCAGGATCTGTTTAACCAACTGATACCAACGTTC
CTTGGCAACCATCCCAACTCGAACGTGATCTTGGCCAGCGCCTGGAGCTCGAACAGCTTCCAACTTCGTT
CCAATATCATGAATGCTATGTCCGAGTGGTATCTCCGAGGCAATGAGTTCGATCAGGTGAAACTGTCGCG
CATCCTGGATCTTGCCCAGGATTTAAAAGCGCTATCAGCGCTGCTCAACGCCCGTTCATTTTTATTCATT
ATCGACCTGGCTTGCCTTGCCTCTCGGCGCGAGTACCTGAAGCTGGAAAAGTGGCTTACCGATAAAATTC
GCGAACATGGAGAGCCTTTTATGCAGGCTATAATCAAGGTTCTGCACCGCCGCTGCCCGCAGGTTATCAA
CGCCAAAGTGCCAGAGGATCAGCTGCCTCCCAAGCAGGCGCAGCTTTTGCCCGAGACAGTTACAACCATG
ATCAACTGTCTGCAAACGTGCATCAATAACTGCATGCAGCCGGAGATGGTCGAAGTCATCATGCAAATGA
CCGCGAACGTGGCGATTATGGCTAACATGGCGCGTGCCCAACAGCAGCAGCAGCCAGGATTGGTTCCGCC
GCCTCCACCAACAATTCTGCGCGGCCATCGTGGTATGGATCTGCCTGGAGGCATAGTCCCTCCGCCACCG
CAGCAACCGTTCTCCGGAAACCTCAACGCGCAGATGTTTGGACCAGGAATGGATCCGCTAACGAATATGT
CCAACAACTTAGCCGGCCTCAACCTCAGCGGCCCGAACGGAGCATTTAATTTTGGAAACATGCTAACTTC
TCCATCGCGTCTGATGACTCCGGGAGCCAATCCCTATCCGCTGAACCTCATGCAGATGCCGCAGGCTCCG
CCACCACCCAACGTAGGAAACCTAGGCCGCATGCTGCCAGGGGGTCCACAACAGCAGACTCCAACGCCGA
CTCCAACGGCCCCCAATCCAAACAACCCTGTGATGGCCGATCTCCAGATACCTGTGTCAAAGGAAGTTGA
AGACGAGGTCAACTCATACTTTCAGCGCATCTACAACCACCAGCCGAATCCAACGCTGTCCATCGATGAA
GTGCTGGACATTTTGCAAAGATTTAAAGAGTCAAGTAACCGGCGCGAGCAGGAAGTCTTTTTGTGCATGC
TGCGCAATCTGTTCGAGGAATATCGCTTTTTCTGTCAATACCCAGAGAAAGAGCTACAGATTACTGCGCA
GCTATTTGGTGGCATTATTGATCGTAACCTGGTGCCCACTTTTGTTGCACTGGGCCTTTCTCTGCGCTGT
GTCTTGGATGCCCTCCGCAAGCCCGATGGATCTAAGCTTTACTATTTCGGTGTGACGGCACTGGACAGAT
TCAGAACTCGATTGCACACCTACAACAAATACTGCGAGCATATCCGCTCCATTCCTCACTTCTCTGACTT
CCCGCCGCACCTTATTCAGTATGTGGAATACGGAATGCACGGCCAGGAGCCGCCGCCGCAGAAGTTGATT
GGACTCAGCAATACGATTCCTTCGGCGATATCTAGCGGACCAGGAACGGAACCAATTTACAGGAATAGCT
CCATGTTAGGTAATATGCCCGCTGCCACCCCGGGATCGGGACCGAAATCAAACGCTGCTGTATCGCATGC
CACGAGAATGAAGTCCATCGCCAATGCCACCAATATCGACACACTTTTGGTGGCCAACCAGGAAGAGAAA
GTGACTGTGCCACCAGAGCCTGTGCAGGACAAAACTGCCTTTATTTTCAACAACTTGAGCCAGCTGAACA
TACCGCAGAAGTGCGATGAGATAAAGGAGATTATGACCAAGGAGTATTGGCCGTGGCTAGCGCAATATCT
GGTCCTCAAACGCGCATCAATGGAGTTCAACTTCCACACACTATATTACAACTTTTTGGATGCCCTTAAA
AACGGCGAGATCAACCGATTCGTAACCAAAGAGACCCTACGCAACATCAAGGTACTCTTGCGCTCCGATA
AGGGAGTTATTAATTTCTCCGATCGAAGTCTGTTGAAGAACCTCGGACACTGGTTGGGCATGATGACCTT
AGGTCGCAATCGCCCCATCCTGCAGTTGGATCTGGATCTTAAATCCCTTTTGGCTGAGGCTTACCACAAG
GGCCAGCAGGAACTGCTTTTTGTGGTTCCTTTCGTAGCCAAGATCCTTGAGTCATCCGCCAAGTCTCGCA
TCTTCCGATCGCCCAATCCATGGACAATGGGTATCATGTACGTGCTTGCTGAGCTTCACCAGGAGCCAGA
CCTTAAGCTGAACCTGAAGTTTGAAATCGAAGTACTCTGCAAAACACTTAATCTGGAGTTGGCCAAGTTG
CGACAAGTGATCTACCTGAAGGATCCCAATCGAACTCACCGGATTGAAGAGCAGATGTCGCAACCAAAAC
CGAAACAACTTGAGCCAGTGGCTTCTGCGCCAGCTCTACCGCGTGAACAGCAATCCCCGGCACAACCTCC
GCCACCACCACAACAGCAGCAACCACCGCAGCAGCAGGTACCTCCACCGCCATCCTCTGCGGACGTGGAC
GCCCAAAATGCGGCCGCTATGATGATGGCAGCGGGCGGAGCTAATAGTACTCCTGGATCGGTATCTTCGC
CCAATCTACCCACCGATTCCAGCCAGGTGGCACTACCGCCACCAGAGCCGCGCTATTCATACGTGGACGT
AAACGTGAGCAACTTCCAGCTTATTGGTCAGCAGTTGGTACTGCCACCCAATACTCCGTTCCTGCACGCC
AATCCCGGAATCAAACACATGGTCGTCAACGCCGTGGAGCGCACGATAACCGACTGGTTGCAGCCTATTG
TGGACCGAAGCATCCGCATTGCCTGTGCCACCACCGAGCAGATCATCCGCAAGGACTTCGCCCTGGATGC
TGACGAGAACCGAATGCGCACTGCCGCTCATCAGATGGTACGAAACCTTGCCGCCGGCATGGCCATGATT
ACCGGTAAGGATGAGATAGCGCGTGCTATTAGCCAGAATCTGCACAAGGCCTTGCTGTCGGGTCTAAATG
GGATGCCCAGCATGGCTGAGATCCAAGCTGCTGCTATGCAGTTAGCCAGCGAAAATGTTGAGCTAGTTTG
CGCTTTCATTCAGAAAACATCTGCTGAAAAGGCAGCCGCAGAGATCGATAGGCGTCTAAGCACCGATTTC
GAGACCAGAAAAATTGCTCGTGAAGAGGGCAACCGCTTTGTGGACGCCCAGATCCTCACCTATCAACAGG
AGCGTCTTCCAGAAGCAGTGCGCATCAAGGTGGGCGCGGCTCCAGCTACACTTTATGCTGTGTACTCGGA
GTTCGCTAGAAGCATACCTGGCTTCCAGCAGATGAGCGATCGCGATATTGCCCTGTTTGTGCCCAAGCCG
ACGGATTTGTCTCAGCCAAATGTGTTTGCTAATGATGATAGCATGGTATACGGGGAACTGGCTAGCAAAA
TGGAGGCCTTCATGAACACGGCAATCGGAGTGCCGACACTCCAGATCCAGGCTAGCAAGATGCACATGCT
ACTCAACGCCCTGATAGCGACGCGTCGACTGCGTGACCAAGAGTCTGCCTTTAATCTGCTGACCCGCGCG
GTCGAGGGTTTGACCGAAGGATTGGTCAATATGCATGAAAACATGGAGCAAATGAAGATGTACCAAAACA
TCCATCTCCGTATCCTTGGCTTGCTGAACAACAGTTTCGGTGCTCCAAACACAGAGCGAGCGGTAACAAA
GTGTTTCTTCGATATCCGAGAGGAGGTGCGATATAACGTGGAGGCAGCTCGCGCTTTGATTACGTCGCAC
TTTGTCAATCTGAATCAGTTTGACGGAATGCTACGCGACTGCATGGACAACGGAAACAATTATGTGGCTA
TATCGTTCGGTATCGCACTGCTGGAGCGCCTCATCATGGACGATCGAGTGATTAATATTGTTTCGGACAA
CGAATTCATGGCAACTGTTGAGCTGCTAGGTAGGCTGACCCAACACCGTCACCGCTACCCCGAGTGTATC
GTCAACGCCATCGACACCCTGTGGTCCGGCAATTTCAATAGCTCCTCCGATTATTCCCCCTTTAATGGAA
ACGACCGCTATCTGAGCGGCGCTAGCCACTATATTCATAGCGGAATGCACCATGTCCGCTCGTGTGACAC
CGACGACCCCCCCGGACTCCAGGAAAAAACCGAATTCTTGTTGAAAGACTGGGTGGCCTTGTATACCCAG
CAAAATCAACAATCGACCCGTGACGCCCGTAATTTTGGCGCCTTCGTGCAAAAAATGAATACCTACGGCA
TTTTGAAGACCGATGATCTGATTACGCGCTTCTTTCGTCAAGCTACCCATATCTGTACCGACGTCGTCTA
TCGTATGTTTGCTGAACCCAGCCTTCCCATTAATCAAGCTAAGAATAAAATTTTTCAATGGATTGACGCC
TTTGTGCACTTGATCGCCATGCTGGTCCGCCATTCGGGAGAGGCCGGCAACCCCACGACGAAAATTAATT
TGCTCAATAAAGTCTTGGGAATCGTCTTGGGCACCTTGATCAAAGATCACGAAATGCGCGGAGTGTCCTT
TCAACAAGTGGGATATCACCGTTTTTTTATGATGTTGTTTATGGAATTGTGTACCGCTGACGTCATCCTG
GAAAGCTTGATGCATAGCATCGTCAGCGCTTTTGCTTACACATATCACTTGTTGAATCCCAGCGTGGCTC
CGGGATTCTGCTTTGCTTGGTTGGAGCTCATTTCGCATCGCGTCTTCCTGGGCCGCATCCTGGTCCAAAT
TCCCGGGCAAAAGGGCTGGCCACTTTACGCTCAATTGCTGCAGGACCTTTTTAAATATCTTGCGCCCTTC
TTACGCAACACTGAGCTCGGCAAACCAGTCCAGCTTTTGTACAAGGGGACGCTACGTGTTCTGCTCGTTC
TGCTTCACGACTTCCCGGAGTTCTTGTGCGACTATCATTTTGGGTTCTGTGACACCATCCCGCCCAATTG
CGTCCAGATGCGTAACATCATCCTGTCGGCGTTTCCGCGCAACATGCGCTTGCCCGATCCCTTCACGCCC
AACCTAAAAGTGGACATGCTGTCGGACAGTAGTAATGCGCCTAAGGTGCTCAGTAGCTACATTATGAACA
TCCAGCCCGCGAACTTTAAGAAGGATTTGGACTCGTACCTCAAGGCCCGGGCGCCAGTTACTTTTCTATC
GGAATTACGTGGTCACTTGCAGGTGACAAGCGAGCCAGGAACTCGTTACAACATGGCGCTGATGAATGCT
CTGGTCATGTATGTGGGAACTCAGGCGATTGCTTTGATCAGAAACAAAAACTTTGTGCCCAACACCTCGA
ACATAGCACACAGCGCCCACATGGATATCTTCCAGAATCTTGCTGTTGACTTGGATACGGAGGGTCGCTA
TCTGTTCTTGAATGCGATTGCGAACCAGTTGCGCTATCCCAACAGCCACACGCACTACTTCAGCTGTGCG
GTGCTGCATCTGTTTGCCGAGGCCAACTCGGAGGCAATTCAGGAGCAGATCACTCGCGTACTTCTGGAAC
GATTGATCGTGAACCGCCCGCATCCTTGGGGACTGTTGATCACTTTTATTGAGCTGATCAAAAATCCCAT
CTACAAGTTCTGGGACCATGACTTTGTGCACTGTGCGCCAGAGATCACCAAGCTCTTTGAATCGGTGGCC
CGTTCCTGTCTGGCCAAGTCGAACGTCACCCAGCAGTTGAACATGCCCGTCGTCGATGGCGAGGGCCAGG
AGGTAGCCACCATCAACTGATCTAGAGGGCCCGCGGTTCGAAGGTAAGCCTATCCCTAACCCTCTCCTCG
GTCTCGATTCTACGCGTACCGGTCATCATCACCATCACCATTGAGTTTAAACCCGCTGATCAGCCTCGAC
TGTGCCTTCTAAGGCCTGAGCTCGCTGATCAGCCTCGATCGAGGATCCAGACATGATAAGATACATTGAT
GAGTTTGGACAAACCACAACTAGAATGCAGTGAAAAAAATGCTTTATTTGTGAAATTTGTGATGCTATTG
CTTTATTTGTAACCATTATAAGCTGCAATAAACAAGTTAACAACAACAATTGCATTCATTTTATGTTTCA
GGTTCAGGGGGAGGTGTGGGAGGTTTTTTAAAGCAAGTAAAACCTCTACAAATGTGGTATGGCTGATTAT
GATCAGTCGACCGATGCCCTTGAGAGCCTTCAACCCAGTCAGCTCCTTCCGGTGGGCGCGGGGCATGACT
ATCGTCGCCGCACTTATGACTGTCTTCTTTATCATGCAACTCGTAGGACAGGTGCCGGCAGCGCTCTGGG
TCATTTTCGGCGAGGACCGCTTTCGCTGGAGCGCGACGATGATCGGCCTGTCGCTTGCGGTATTCGGAAT
CTTGCACGCCCTCGCTCAAGCCTTCGTCACTGGTCCCGCCACCAAACGTTTCGGCGAGAAGCAGGCCATT
ATCGCCGGCATGGCGGCCGACGCGCTGGGCTACGTCTTGCTGGCGTTCGCGACGCGAGGCTGGATGGCCT
TCCCCATTATGATTCTTCTCGCTTCCGGCGGCATCGGGATGCCCGCGTTGCAGGCCATGCTGTCCAGGCA
GGTAGATGACGACCATCAGGGACAGCTTCAAGGATCGCTCGCGGCTCTTACCAGCCAGCAAAAGGCCAGG
AACCGTAAAAAGGCCGCGTTGCTGGCGTTTTTCCATAGGCTCCGCCCCCCTGACGAGCATCACAAAAATC
GACGCTCAAGTCAGAGGTGGCGAAACCCGACAGGACTATAAAGATACCAGGCGTTTCCCCCTGGAAGCTC
CCTCGTGCGCTCTCCTGTTCCGACCCTGCCGCTTACCGGATACCTGTCCGCCTTTCTCCCTTCGGGAAGC
GTGGCGCTTTCTCAATGCTCACGCTGTAGGTATCTCAGTTCGGTGTAGGTCGTTCGCTCCAAGCTGGGCT
GTGTGCACGAACCCCCCGTTCAGCCCGACCGCTGCGCCTTATCCGGTAACTATCGTCTTGAGTCCAACCC
GGTAAGACACGACTTATCGCCACTGGCAGCAGCCACTGGTAACAGGATTAGCAGAGCGAGGTATGTAGGC
GGTGCTACAGAGTTCTTGAAGTGGTGGCCTAACTACGGCTACACTAGAAGGACAGTATTTGGTATCTGCG
CTCTGCTGAAGCCAGTTACCTTCGGAAAAAGAGTTGGTAGCTCTTGATCCGGCAAACAAACCACCGCTGG
TAGCGGTGGTTTTTTTGTTTGCAAGCAGCAGATTACGCGCAGAAAAAAAGGATCTCAAGAAGATCCTTTG
ATCTTTTCTACGGGGTCTGACGCTCAGTGGAACGAAAACTCACGTTAAGGGATTTTGGTCATGAGATTAT
CAAAAAGGATCTTCACCTAGATCCTTTTAAATTAAAAATGAAGTTTTAAATCAATCTAAAGTATATATGA
GTAAACTTGGTCTGACAGTTACCAATGCTTAATCAGTGAGGCACCTATCTCAGCGATCTGTCTATTTCGT
TCATCCATAGTTGCCTGACTCCCCGTCGTGTAGATAACTACGATACGGGAGGGCTTACCATCTGGCCCCA
GTGCTGCAATGATACCGCGAGACCCACGCTCACCGGCTCCAGATTTATCAGCAATAAACCAGCCAGCCGG
AAGGGCCGAGCGCAGAAGTGGTCCTGCAACTTTATCCGCCTCCATCCAGTCTATTAATTGTTGCCGGGAA
GCTAGAGTAAGTAGTTCGCCAGTTAATAGTTTGCGCAACGTTGTTGCCATTGCTGCAGGCATCGTGGTGT
CACGCTCGTCGTTTGGTATGGCTTCATTCAGCTCCGGTTCCCAACGATCAAGGCGAGTTACATGATCCCC
CATGTTGTGCAAAAAAGCGGTTAGCTCCTTCGGTCCTCCGATCGTTGTCAGAAGTAAGTTGGCCGCAGTG
TTATCACTCATGGTTATGGCAGCACTGCATAATTCTCTTACTGTCATGCCATCCGTAAGATGCTTTTCTG
TGACTGGTGAGTACTCAACCAAGTCATTCTGAGAATAGTGTATGCGGCGACCGAGTTGCTCTTGCCCGGC
GTCAACACGGGATAATACCGCGCCACATAGCAGAACTTTAAAAGTGCTCATCATTGGAAAACGTTCTTCG
GGGCGAAAACTCTCAAGGATCTTACCGCTGTTGAGATCCAGTTCGATGTAACCCACTCGTGCACCCAACT
GATCTTCAGCATCTTTTACTTTCACCAGCGTTTCTGGGTGAGCAAAAACAGGAAGGCAAAATGCCGCAAA
AAAGGGAATAAGGGCGACACGGAAATGTTGAATACTCATACTCTTCCTTTTTCAATATTATTGAAGCATT
TATCAGGGTTATTGTCTCATGAGCGGATACATATTTGAATGTATTTAGAAAAATAAACAAATAGGGGTTC
CGCGCACATTTCCCCGAAAAGTGCCACCTGACGTCTAAGAAACCATTATTATCATGACATTAACCTATAA
AAATAGGCGTATCACGAGGCCCTTTCGT
Features (pLannotate 1.2.2; 10 found; start..end, strand, type, name):
     56..2568    +  promoter       Ac5 promoter: Drosophila melanogaster actin 5C promoter
   2588..2653    +  CDS            N (fragment): REGN_LAMBD - Experimental evidence at protein level: Swiss-Prot protein existence level 1. Plays a role as a transcriptional antitermination factor that allows the virus to initiate its lytic phase. Activates expression of the delayed viral early genes by modifying host RNA polymerase (RNAP) into a form that is resistant to termination signals. This antitermination function requires the host NusA protein which serves to stabilize the interaction between antitermination protein N and host RNA polymerase. From Escherichia phage lambda (Bacteriophage lambda).
   2678..2704    +  CDS            3xHA (fragment): three tandem HA epitope tags
  10263..10304   +  CDS            V5 tag: epitope tag from simian virus 5
  10404..10538   -  polyA_signal   SV40 poly(A) signal: SV40 polyadenylation signal
  10561..10645   -  CDS            large T antigen (fragment): large T antigen from SV40 (simian virus 40)
  10646..11116   +  CDS            TcR (fragment): tetracycline efflux protein; tet; confers resistance to tetracycline
  11160..11748   -  rep_origin     ori: high-copy-number ColE1/pMB1/pBR322/pUC origin of replication
  11919..12779   -  CDS            AmpR: β-lactamase; bla; confers resistance to ampicillin, carbenicillin, and related antibiotics
  12780..12884   -  promoter       AmpR promoter: bla
