[The description below was written by a language model from this plasmid's Addgene catalogue record and pLannotate feature annotations shown in this document.]
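Description:
pAc5.1B-lambdaN-HA-DmNot1-dsRNAres_P is an insect-cell expression plasmid of about 13 kb. The catalogue lists the backbone as unknown, although the name and annotated parts point to a pAc5.1-type vector. It is maintained in E. coli through a ColE1/pUC-family origin and selected with ampicillin via the β-lactamase gene and its own promoter. The repository lists it as low copy, even though this type of origin is usually considered high copy. A fragment of a tetracycline resistance gene and a short piece of SV40 large T antigen are also annotated. These appear to be non-functional backbone remnants.

Expression is driven by the Drosophila melanogaster actin 5C promoter, which gives strong constitutive transcription in fly cell lines, and is terminated by an SV40 polyadenylation signal. Directly downstream of the promoter lie a short fragment of the bacteriophage lambda N protein and an HA epitope. The roughly 7.5 kb unannotated stretch that follows corresponds in position to the D. melanogaster Not1 coding sequence, which encodes the scaffold subunit of the CCR4-NOT deadenylase complex. The lambda N peptide binds BoxB RNA hairpins, so the fusion can be tethered to a BoxB-containing reporter mRNA to test its effect on that transcript, while HA allows detection or immunoprecipitation. A vector-derived V5 tag sits after the insert, but the record does not state whether it is translated in frame.

The insert carries 10 silent mutations and two amino-acid changes (N605S, K759M) relative to the reference transcript. The "dsRNAres" label suggests that silent changes make the transcript resistant to a dsRNA targeting endogenous Not1, allowing knockdown-and-rescue experiments, though the record does not say which changes do this. The depositor sequence may be theoretical rather than fully verified.
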