Addgene plasmid #147173: pAc5.1B-lambdaN-HA-DmNot1-dsRNAres_P
Purpose: Insect Expression of DmNot1-dsRNAres
Depositing lab: Elisa Izaurralde. Depositing organization: Max Planck Institute for Developmental Biology.
Backbone
  Vector backbone: Unknown
  Vector type: Insect Expression
Growth in bacteria
  Bacterial resistance: Ampicillin, 100 μg/mL
  Growth temperature: 37°C
  Growth strain: DH5alpha
  Copy number: Low Copy
Gene/Insert
  Gene/Insert name: DmNot1-dsRNAres
  Species: D. melanogaster (fly)
  Mutation: 10 silent mutations and two non silent N605S, K759M compared to the sequence given by NCBI: NM_001103772.2.
  Entrez Gene: Not1 (a.k.a. Dmel_CG34407, CG1874, CG1884, CG34407, Dmel\CG34407, Dmel_CG1874, Dmel_CG1884, NOT, NOT1, anon-EST:Liang-1.29, anon-WO0118547.221, clone 1.29, not1)
  Cloning method: Unknown
Terms and licenses: Academic/Nonprofit Terms; Industry Terms: Not Available to Industry
Depositor comments: Plasmids from this collection were made available to the research community and donated after the lab closed. Please note that the sequence provided by the depositing laboratory may be theoretical/predicted or based on Sanger sequencing results. There may be discrepancies between sequencing results obtained by Addgene and the depositor sequence. If an Addgene verified sequence is not available, please contact before placing your order to request that our lab fully sequence the plasmid.
How to cite: pAc5.1B-lambdaN-HA-DmNot1-dsRNAres_P was a gift from Elisa Izaurralde (Addgene plasmid # 147173 ; http://n2t.net/addgene:147173 ; RRID:Addgene_147173)
